Addgene plasmid #23061: pRR-ERalpha-5Z
Depositing lab: Charles Miller. Depositing organization: Tulane University. Publication: Single plasmids expressing human steroid hormone receptors and a reporter gene for use in yeast signaling assays. Miller CA 3rd, Tan X, Wilson M, Bhattacharyya S, Ludwig S. Plasmid. 2010 Mar;63(2):73-8. doi: 10.1016/j.plasmid.2009.11.003. Epub 2009 Dec 3. PubMed 19962400.
Backbone
  Vector backbone: pRW95-3
  Backbone manufacturer: PMID: 8800671
  Backbone size w/o insert (bp): 8700
  Vector type: Yeast Expression
  Selectable markers: TRP1
Growth in bacteria
  Bacterial resistance: Ampicillin, 100 μg/mL
  Growth temperature: 37°C
  Growth strain: DH5alpha
  Copy number: High Copy
Gene/Insert
  Gene/Insert name: ERalpha (alt name: estrogen receptor alpha)
  Species: H. sapiens (human)
  Insert size (bp): 3000
  Entrez Gene: ESR1 (a.k.a. ER, ESR, ESRA, ESTRR, Era, NR3A1)
  Cloning method: Restriction Enzyme; 5′ cloning site SnaBI (destroyed during cloning); 3′ cloning site SnaBI (destroyed during cloning)
  Sequencing primers: 5′ GAL1
Resource information
  A portion of this plasmid was derived from a plasmid made by: The cDNA used to create this plasmid was obtained from Keith R. Yamamoto.
Terms and licenses: Academic/Nonprofit Terms; Industry Terms: Not Available to Industry
Depositor comments: There is a M517T mutation in the ESR1 sequence. The mutation should not have any effect on protein function and this construct worked the same when assessed in yeast signaling assays and estrogen signaling.
How to cite: pRR-ERalpha-5Z was a gift from Charles Miller (Addgene plasmid # 23061 ; http://n2t.net/addgene:23061 ; RRID:Addgene_23061)
