[The description below was written by a language model from this plasmid's Addgene catalogue record.]
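Description:
pRR-ERalpha-5Z is a yeast expression plasmid built on the pRW95-3 backbone (about 8.7 kb without insert) that carries human estrogen receptor alpha (ESR1) as an insert of roughly 3 kb. It is a shuttle vector: in bacteria it is maintained at high copy under ampicillin selection, and in yeast it is selected through the TRP1 auxotrophic marker, which complements tryptophan auxotrophy in trp1 host strains. The receptor fragment was inserted by restriction cloning into a SnaBI site, and that site was destroyed at both junctions. The record does not explicitly name the promoter driving the receptor or the yeast replication origin. The listing of a GAL1 primer for sequencing into the 5′ end of the insert suggests that GAL1 promoter sequence lies upstream, but this is an inference rather than a stated feature.

According to the associated publication title, the plasmid belongs to a series of single plasmids that combine a human steroid hormone receptor with a reporter gene for yeast signaling assays, so that one construct provides both the ligand-activated transcription factor and the readout. The identity of the reporter and its response elements is not given in the catalogue fields, and no feature table is available to confirm them. The depositor notes an M517T substitution in the ESR1 coding sequence, which is not expected to affect protein function; the construct reportedly performed the same in yeast estrogen signaling assays. Typical use is therefore detecting or quantifying estrogen receptor alpha activation by estrogenic ligands in a yeast-based assay.
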