>Addgene plasmid #23061 | pRR-ERalpha-5Z | addgene partial sequence | sequence record 28960 | 23061 with hESR1-F (ATGAATCTGCAGGGAGAGGA)
TTTTGCTTATTCTGGAGTGTACACATTTCTGTCCAGCACCCTGAAGTCTCTGGAAGAGAAGGACCATATC
CACCGAGTCCTGGACAAGATCACAGACACTTTGATCCACCTGATGGCCAAGGCAGGCCTGACCCTGCAGC
AGCAGCACCAGCGGCTGGCCCAGCTCCTCCTCATCCTCTCCCACATCAGGCACACGAGTAACAAAGGCAT
GGAGCATCTGTACAGCATGAAGTGCAAGAACGTGGTGCCCCTCTATGACCTGCTGCTGGAGATGCTGGAC
GCCCACCGCCTACATGCGCCCACTAGCCGTGGAGGGGCATCCGTGGAGGAGACGGACCAAAGCCACTTGG
CCACTGCGGGCTCTACTTCATCGCATTCCTTGCAAAAGTATTACATCACGGGGGAGGCAGAGGGTTTCCC
TGCCACAGTCTGAGAGCTCGCCCGGGGATCCTCTAGAGTCGACCTGCAGGCATGCAAGCTTTGGACTTCT
TCGCCAGAGGTTTGGTCAAGTCTCCAATCAAGGTTGTCGGCTTGTCTACCTTGCCAGAAATTTACGAAAA
GATGGAAAAGGGTCAAATCGTTGGTAGATACGTTGTTGACACTTCTAAATAAGCGAATTTCTTATGATTT
ATGATTTTTATTATTAAATAAGTTATAAAAAAAATAAGTGTATACAAATTTTAAAGTGACTCTTANGTTT
TAAAACGAAAATTCTTATTCTTGAGTAACTCTTTCCTGTAGGTCAN
