>Addgene plasmid #23061 | pRR-ERalpha-5Z | addgene partial sequence | sequence record 28961 | 23061 with LacZ-R
CTTTCGGCACCGCTTCTGGTGCCGGAACCAGGCAAAGCGCCATTCGCCATTCAGGCTGCGCAACTGTTGG
GAAGGGCGATCGGTGCGGGCCTCTTCGCTATTACGCCAGCTGGCGAAAGGGGGATGTGCTGCAAGGCGAT
TAAGTCGGGAAACCTGTCGTGCCAGCTGCATTAATGAATCGGCCAACGCGCGGGGAGAGGCGGTTTGCGT
ATTGGGCGCCAGGGTGGTTTTTCTTTTCACCAGTGAGACGGGCAACAGCCAAGCTCCGGATCCGGTCATT
ATTAATTTAGTGTGTGTATTTGTGTTTGCGTGTCTATAGAAGTATAGTAATTTATGCTACAAAGGACCTA
ATGTATAAGGAAAGAATATTTAGAGAAAAGAAGAAAACAAGAGTTTTATATACATACAGAGCACATGCCT
CGAGGTCGACCCCGGGAAAAAGCAGGTCACTCTGACCTGCAGGTCACTCTGACCTGGTCGACCAGGTCAC
TCTGACCTGCAGGTCACTCTGACCTGCAGGTCACTCTGACCTGGGATCTACTAGTGCGGCCGCTAAGTAA
GTAAGACGTCGAGCTCTAAGTAAGTAACGGCCGCCACCGCGGTGGAGCTTTGGACTTCTTCGCCAGAGGT
TTGGTCAAGTCTCCAATCAAGGTTGTCGGCTTGTCTACCTTGCCAGAAANTTACGAAAAGATGGAAAAAG
GTCAAATCGGTGGNAG
