>Addgene plasmid #23061 | pRR-ERalpha-5Z | addgene partial sequence | sequence record 28962 | 23061 with GAL1
CCGAGCTCGAATTCGACACTCTAAATAAGCGGATCTCTTATGTCTTTACGATTTATAGTTTTCATTATCA
AGTATGCCTATATTAGTATATAGCATCTTTAGATGACAGTGTTCGAAGTTTCACGAATAAAAGATAATAT
TCTACTTTTTGCTCCCACCGCGTTTGCTAGCACGAGTGAACACCATCCCTCGCCTGTGAGTTGTACCCAT
TCGGCCGGCCGGCGCGCCTCCGGAATAGTACAATCTTGATCCGGAGCTTTTCTTTTTTTGCCGATTAAGA
ATTAATTCGGTCGAAAAAAGAAAAGGAGAGGGCCAAGAGGGAGGGCATTGGTGACTATTGAGCACGTGAG
TATACGTGATTAAGCACACAAAGGCAGCTTGGAGTATGTCTGTTATTAATTTCACAGGTAGTTCTGGTCC
ATTGGTGAAAGTTTGCGGCTTGCAGAGCACAGAGGCCGCAGAATGTGCTCTAGATTCCGATGCTGACTTG
CTGGGTATTATATGTGTGCCCAATAGAAAGAGAACAATTGACCCGGTTATTGCAAGGAAAATTTCAAGTC
TTGTAAAAGCATATAAAAATAGTTCAGGCACTCCGAAATACTTGGTTGGCGTGTTTCGTAATCAACCTAA
GGAGGATGTTTTGGCTCTGGTCAATGAT
